>Addgene plasmid #8656 | p4479 GST-E6AP C833A | addgene partial sequence | sequence record 17137 | 8656 with pGEX3'
CGAGGCAGATCGTCAGTCAGTCACGATGCGGCCGCGTTTTACAGCATGCCAAATCCTTTGGCATACGTGA
TGGCCTTCAACAATCTCTCTTTAAGTTTTTCTTTGCTTGAGTATTCCGGAAGTAAAAGCACATTAAAGCA
AGTATGAGATGTAGGTAACCTTTCTGTGTCTGGGCCATTTTTGGCTATAATCATCTTTAATTTTCCTAGT
CCTCCCACAGGTGCTCTGTCTGTGCCCGTTGTAAACTGCAAGAAGAGTCCTTTCTGTTCATCTGTAAATG
AATGAACGATTTCCCAGAACTCCCTAATCAGAACAGAGTCCCTGGTATAGCCACCGTCATATTCTGTAGT
TTCTTCTAGTGCTTGGAAATCTAGATTCCGGCTTCCACATATAAGCAATTCAATTTCTTCTGGTCTGAAT
AAGTACTTTAAGGGAGATTCATTGGTCACCATATGAAAACCTCTCCGAAAAGCCTTGAACTGTTTTTCTA
CTGATTTATTGAGAATGTAGTCAGAATAAAGATTGACAAATTCCTTCCTGTTTTCATTTGTAATTGGAAT
TTTATCACCATTTTCCTTTAGATCATACATCATTGGGTTACCAAAAAGATCTGTCTGTGATATCTGGAAA
GTGATCATCATGTCATCTTCCACATTCCCTTCATACTCCAATAAATCTTTTAAACTCTGATATAGAACTG
GGTGAGAGTCTCCAAGTCACGAAAAGTCCTTTTTTCCCCATTAGCTTCTGTAGACACCATGGGAAATGTA
CAT
