[The description below was written by a language model from this plasmid's Addgene catalogue record.]
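Description:
p4479 GST-E6AP C833A is a bacterial expression plasmid built on the pGEX-2T backbone (about 4.9 kb without insert) for producing a glutathione S-transferase fusion of human E6-AP, the product of the UBE3A gene. It is maintained in E. coli as a high-copy plasmid under ampicillin selection. The record gives no feature table, so individual regulatory elements are not itemised. pGEX-2T vectors generally drive expression of the GST fusion from an IPTG-inducible tac promoter, carry a lacI repressor gene, and place a thrombin cleavage site between GST and the inserted coding sequence. This arrangement puts GST at the N-terminus of the fusion partner. The E6-AP sequence was inserted by restriction cloning between BamHI at the 5′ end, which is retained, and EcoRI at the 3′ end, which was destroyed during cloning. The insert size is not stated.

The defining feature is the C833A substitution, which replaces the active-site cysteine with alanine. E6-AP is a HECT-domain E3 ubiquitin ligase. In enzymes of this class, the catalytic cysteine forms a thioester intermediate with ubiquitin before transferring it to substrate, so this mutation is expected to yield a catalytically inactive protein. The GST tag allows affinity purification on glutathione resin and use in pull-down assays. The associated publication concerns E6AP-mediated ubiquitination of the Src family kinase Blk. This suggests the construct serves as a ligase-dead control alongside wild-type GST-E6AP in binding and in vitro ubiquitination experiments. The depositor refers users to the map of a related plasmid from the same series for further detail.
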