Addgene plasmid #8656: p4479 GST-E6AP C833A
Depositing lab: Peter Howley. Depositing organization: Harvard Medical School. Publication: Regulation of the Src family tyrosine kinase Blk through E6AP-mediated ubiquitination. Oda H, Kumar S, Howley PM. Proc Natl Acad Sci U S A 1999 Aug 17;96(17):9557-62. 10.1073/pnas.96.17.9557 PubMed 10449731.
Backbone
  Vector backbone: pGEX-2T
  Backbone size w/o insert (bp): 4948
  Vector type: Bacterial Expression
Growth in bacteria
  Bacterial resistance: Ampicillin, 100 μg/mL
  Growth temperature: 37°C
  Growth strain: DH5alpha
  Copy number: High Copy
Gene/Insert
  Gene/Insert name: E6-AP
  Species: H. sapiens (human)
  Mutation: C833A; active site Cys mutated to encode Ala
  Entrez Gene: UBE3A (a.k.a. ANCR, AS, E6-AP, EPVE6AP, HPVE6A, PIX1)
  Tag / fusion protein: GST
  Cloning method: Restriction Enzyme; 5′ cloning site BamHI (not destroyed); 3′ cloning site EcoRI (destroyed during cloning)
  Sequencing primers: 5′ pGEX-5'
Terms and licenses: Academic/Nonprofit Terms; Industry Terms: Not Available to Industry
Depositor comments: See author's map from plasmid 8655 (howley plasmid 4028) for more information.
How to cite: p4479 GST-E6AP C833A was a gift from Peter Howley (Addgene plasmid # 8656)
